>Addgene plasmid #122781 | pAC10058_pLX-DEST-IRES-NpuDnaE(C)-Neo(195-267) | depositor full sequence | sequence record 234279 | pAC10058_pLX-DEST-IRES-NpuDnaE(C)-Neo(195-267) sequence 9896 bps
CCCGGGGTTATTAATAGTAATCAATTACGGGGTCATTAGTTCATAGCCCATATATGGAGTTCCGCGTTAC
ATAACTTACGGTAAATGGCCCGCCTGGCTGACCGCCCAACGACCCCCGCCCATTGACGTCAATAATGACG
TATGTTCCCATAGTAACGCCAATAGGGACTTTCCATTGACGTCAATGGGTGGAGTATTTACGGTAAACTG
CCCACTTGGCAGTACATCAAGTGTATCATATGCCAAGTACGCCCCCTATTGACGTCAATGACGGTAAATG
GCCCGCCTGGCATTATGCCCAGTACATGACCTTATGGGACTTTCCTACTTGGCAGTACATCTACGTATTA
GTCATCGCTATTACCATGGTGATGCGGTTTTGGCAGTACATCAATGGGCGTGGATAGCGGTTTGACTCAC
GGGGATTTCCAAGTCTCCACCCCATTGACGTCAATGGGAGTTTGTTTTGGCACCAAAATCAACGGGACTT
TCCAAAATGTCGTAACAACTCCGCCCCATTGACGCAAATGGGCGGTAGGCGTGTACGGTGGGAGGTCTAT
ATAAGCAGAGCTCTCTGGCTAACTGTCGGGATCAACAAGTTTGTACAAAAAAGCTGAACGAGAAACGTAA
AATGATATAAATATCAATATATTAAATTAGATTTTGCATAAAAAACAGACTACATAATACTGTAAAACAC
AACATATCCAGTCACTATGGCGGCCGCATTAGGCACCCCAGGCTTTACACTTTATGCTTCCGGCTCGTAT
AATGTGTGGATTTTGAGTTAGGATCCGTCGAGATTTTCAGGAGCTAAGGAAGCTAAAATGGAGAAAAAAA
TCACTGGATATACCACCGTTGATATATCCCAATGGCATCGTAAAGAACATTTTGAGGCATTTCAGTCAGT
TGCTCAATGTACCTATAACCAGACCGTTCAGCTGGATATTACGGCCTTTTTAAAGACCGTAAAGAAAAAT
AAGCACAAGTTTTATCCGGCCTTTATTCACATTCTTGCCCGCCTGATGAATGCTCATCCGGAATTCCGTA
TGGCAATGAAAGACGGTGAGCTGGTGATATGGGATAGTGTTCACCCTTGTTACACCGTTTTCCATGAGCA
AACTGAAACGTTTTCATCGCTCTGGAGTGAATACCACGACGATTTCCGGCAGTTTCTACACATATATTCG
CAAGATGTGGCGTGTTACGGTGAAAACCTGGCCTATTTCCCTAAAGGGTTTATTGAGAATATGTTTTTCG
TCTCAGCCAATCCCTGGGTGAGTTTCACCAGTTTTGATTTAAACGTGGCCAATATGGACAACTTCTTCGC
CCCCGTTTTCACCATGGGCAAATATTATACGCAAGGCGACAAGGTGCTGATGCCGCTGGCGATTCAGGTT
CATCATGCCGTTTGTGATGGCTTCCATGTCGGCAGAATGCTTAATGAATTACAACAGTACTGCGATGAGT
GGCAGGGCGGGGCGTAAAGATCTGGATCCGGCTTACTAAAAGCCAGATAACAGTATGCGTATTTGCGCGC
TGATTTTTGCGGTATAAGAATATATACTGATATGTATACCCGAAGTATGTCAAAAAGAGGTATGCTATGA
AGCAGCGTATTACAGTGACAGTTGACAGCGACAGCTATCAGTTGCTCAAGGCATATATGATGTCAATATC
TCCGGTCTGGTAAGCACAACCATGCAGAATGAAGCCCGTCGTCTGCGTGCCGAACGCTGGAAAGCGGAAA
ATCAGGAAGGGATGGCTGAGGTCGCCCGGTTTATTGAAATGAACGGCTCTTTTGCTGACGAGAACAGGGG
CTGGTGAAATGCAGTTTAAGGTTTACACCTATAAAAGAGAGAGCCGTTATCGTCTGTTTGTGGATGTACA
GAGTGATATTATTGACACGCCCGGGCGACGGATGGTGATCCCCCTGGCCAGTGCACGTCTGCTGTCAGAT
AAAGTCTCCCGTGAACTTTACCCGGTGGTGCATATCGGGGATGAAAGCTGGCGCATGATGACCACCGATA
TGGCCAGTGTGCCGGTCTCCGTTATCGGGGAAGAAGTGGCTGATCTCAGCCACCGCGAAAATGACATCAA
AAACGCCATTAACCTGATGTTCTGGGGAATATAAATGTCAGGCTCCCTTATACACAGCCAGTCTGCAGGT
CGACCATAGTGACTGGATATGTTGTGTTTTACAGTATTATGTAGTCTGTTTTTTATGCAAAATCTAATTT
AATATATTGATATTTATATCATTTTACGTTTCTCGTTCAGCTTTCTTGTACAAAGTGGTTGGTAAGCCTA
TCCCTAACCCTCTCCTCGGTCTCGATTCTACGTAGTAATGAGCTAGCAGTCTCGAGGTTAACGAATTCCG
CCCCCCCCCTAACGTTACTGGCCGAAGCCGCTTGGAATAAGGCCGGTGTGCGCTTGTCTATATGTTATTT
TCCACCATATTGCCGTCTTTTGGCAATGTGAGGGCCCGGAAACCTGGCCCTGTCTTCTTGACGAGCATTC
CTAGGGGTCTTTCCCCTCTCGCCAAAGGAATGCAAGGTCTGTTGAATGTCGTGAAGGAAGCAGTTCCTCT
GGAAGCTTCTTGAAGACAAACAACGTCTGTAGCGACCCTTTGCAGGCAGCGGAACCCCCCACCTGGCGAC
AGGTGCCCCTGCGGCCAAAAGCCACGTGTATAAGATACACCTGCAAAGGCGGCACAACCCCAGTGCCACG
TTGTGAGTTGGATAGTTGTGGAAAGAGTCAAATGGCTCTCCTCAAGCGTATTCAACAAGGGGCTGAAGGA
TGCCCAGAAGGTACCCCATTGTATGGGATCTGATCTGGGGCCTCGGTGCACATGCTTTACATGTGTTTAG
TCGAGGTTAAAAAAACGTCTAGGCCCCCCGAACCACGGGGACGTGGTTTTCCTTTGAAAAACACGATAAT
ACCATGGCCATGATTAAGATCGCTACGCGGAAGTACCTGGGGAAACAGAACGTCTACGACATAGGTGTGG
AGCGCGATCACAACTTTGCTCTGAAAAATGGATTTATCGCCAGCAACTGCTTGCCGAATATCATGGTGGA
AAATGGCCGCTTTTCTGGATTCATCGACTGTGGCCGGCTGGGTGTGGCGGACCGCTATCAGGACATAGCG
TTGGCTACCCGTGATATTGCTGAAGAGCTTGGCGGCGAATGGGCTGACCGCTTCCTCGTGCTTTACGGTA
TCGCCGCTCCCGATTCGCAGCGCATCGCCTTCTATCGCCTTCTTGACGAGTTCTTCTGAGAATTCACCGG
TGGCGCGTTAAGTCGACAATCAACCTCTGGATTACAAAATTTGTGAAAGATTGACTGGTATTCTTAACTA
TGTTGCTCCTTTTACGCTATGTGGATACGCTGCTTTAATGCCTTTGTATCATGCTATTGCTTCCCGTATG
GCTTTCATTTTCTCCTCCTTGTATAAATCCTGGTTGCTGTCTCTTTATGAGGAGTTGTGGCCCGTTGTCA
GGCAACGTGGCGTGGTGTGCACTGTGTTTGCTGACGCAACCCCCACTGGTTGGGGCATTGCCACCACCTG
TCAGCTCCTTTCCGGGACTTTCGCTTTCCCCCTCCCTATTGCCACGGCGGAACTCATCGCCGCCTGCCTT
GCCCGCTGCTGGACAGGGGCTCGGCTGTTGGGCACTGACAATTCCGTGGTGTTGTCGGGGAAATCATCGT
CCTTTCCTTGGCTGCTCGCCTGTGTTGCCACCTGGATTCTGCGCGGGACGTCCTTCTGCTACGTCCCTTC
GGCCCTCAATCCAGCGGACCTTCCTTCCCGCGGCCTGCTGCCGGCTCTGCGGCCTCTTCCGCGTCTTCGC
CTTCGCCCTCAGACGAGTCGGATCTCCCTTTGGGCCGCCTCCCCGCGTCGACTTTAAGACCAATGACTTA
CAAGGCAGCTGTAGATCTTAGCCACTTTTTAAAAGAAAAGGGGGGACTGGAAGGGCTAATTCACTCCCAA
CGAAGACAAGATCTGCTTTTTGCTTGTACTGGGTCTCTCTGGTTAGACCAGATCTGAGCCTGGGAGCTCT
CTGGCTAACTAGGGAACCCACTGCTTAAGCCTCAATAAAGCTTGCCTTGAGTGCTTCAAGTAGTGTGTGC
CCGTCTGTTGTGTGACTCTGGTAACTAGAGATCCCTCAGACCCTTTTAGTCAGTGTGGAAAATCTCTAGC
AGTACGTATAGTAGTTCATGTCATCTTATTATTCAGTATTTATAACTTGCAAAGAAATGAATATCAGAGA
GTGAGAGGAACTTGTTTATTGCAGCTTATAATGGTTACAAATAAAGCAATAGCATCACAAATTTCACAAA
TAAAGCATTTTTTTCACTGCATTCTAGTTGTGGTTTGTCCAAACTCATCAATGTATCTTATCATGTCTGG
CTCTAGCTATCCCGCCCCTAACTCCGCCCATCCCGCCCCTAACTCCGCCCAGTTCCGCCCATTCTCCGCC
CCATGGCTGACTAATTTTTTTTATTTATGCAGAGGCCGAGGCCGCCTCGGCCTCTGAGCTATTCCAGAAG
TAGTGAGGAGGCTTTTTTGGAGGCCTAGGGACGTACCCAATTCGCCCTATAGTGAGTCGTATTACGCGCG
CTCACTGGCCGTCGTTTTACAACGTCGTGACTGGGAAAACCCTGGCGTTACCCAACTTAATCGCCTTGCA
GCACATCCCCCTTTCGCCAGCTGGCGTAATAGCGAAGAGGCCCGCACCGATCGCCCTTCCCAACAGTTGC
GCAGCCTGAATGGCGAATGGG
[124 nt withheld, positions 4782-4905]
C
[91 nt withheld, positions 4907-4997]
A
[49 nt withheld, positions 4999-5047]
CCTTTGACGTTGGAGTCCACGTTCTTT
[37 nt withheld, positions 5075-5111]
ACCCTATCTCGGTCTATTCTTTTGATTTATAAGGGATTTTGCCGATTTCGGCCTATTGGTTAAAAAATGA
GCTGATTTAACAAAAATTTAACGCGAATTTTAACAAAATATTAACGCTTACAATTTAGGTGGCACTTTTC
GGGGAAATGTGCGCGGAACCCCTATTTGTTTATTTTTCTAAATACATTCAAATATGTATCCGCTCATGAG
ACAATAACCCTGATAAATGCTTCAATAATATTGAAAAAGGAAGAGTATGAGTATTCAACATTTCCGTGTC
GCCCTTATTCCCTTTTTTGCGGCATTTTGCCTTCCTGTTTTTGCTCACCCAGAAACGCTGGTGAAAGTAA
AAGATGCTGAAGATCAGTTGGGTGCACGAGTGGGTTACATCGAACTGGATCTCAACAGCGGTAAGATCCT
TGAGAGTTTTCGCCCCGAAGAACGTTTTCCAATGATGAGCACTTTTAAAGTTCTGCTATGTGGCGCGGTA
TTATCCCGTATTGACGCCGGGCAAGAGCAACTCGGTCGCCGCATACACTATTCTCAGAATGACTTGGTTG
AGTACTCACCAGTCACAGAAAAGCATCTTACGGATGGCATGACAGTAAGAGAATTATGCAGTGCTGCCAT
AACCATGAGTGATAACACTGCGGCCAACTTACTTCTGACAACGATCGGAGGACCGAAGGAGCTAACCGCT
TTTTTGCACAACATGGGGGATCATGTAACTCGCCTTGATCGTTGGGAACCGGAGCTGAATGAAGCCATAC
CAAACGACGAGCGTGACACCACGATGCCTGTAGCAATGGCAACAACGTTGCGCAAACTATTAACTGGCGA
ACTACTTACTCTAGCTTCCCGGCAACAATTAATAGACTGGATGGAGGCGGATAAAGTTGCAGGACCACTT
CTGCGCTCGGCCCTTCCGGCTGGCTGGTTTATTGCTGATAAATCTGGAGCCGGTGAGCGTGGGTCTCGCG
GTATCATTGCAGCACTGGGGCCAGATGGTAAGCCCTCCCGTATCGTAGTTATCTACACGACGGGGAGTCA
GGCAACTATGGATGAACGAAATAGACAGATCGCTGAGATAGGTGCCTCACTGATTAAGCATTGGTAACTG
TCAGACCAAGTTTACTCATATATACTTTAGATTGATTTAAAACTTCATTTTTAATTTAAAAGGATCTAGG
TGAAGATCCTTTTTGATAATCTCATGACCAAAATCCCTTAACGTGAGTTTTCGTTCCACTGAGCGTCAGA
CCCCGTAGAAAAGATCAAAGGATCTTCTTGAGATCCTTTTTTTCTGCGCGTAATCTGCTGCTTGCAAACA
AAAAAACCACCGCTACCAGCGGTGGTTTGTTTGCCGGATCAAGAGCTACCAACTCTTTTTCCGAAGGTAA
CTGGCTTCAGCAGAGCGCAGATACCAAATACTGTTCTTCTAGTGTAGCCGTAGTTAGGCCACCACTTCAA
GAACTCTGTAGCACCGCCTACATACCTCGCTCTGCTAATCCTGTTACCAGTGGCTGCTGCCAGTGGCGAT
AAGTCGTGTCTTACCGGGTTGGACTCAAGACGATAGTTACCGGATAAGGCGCAGCGGTCGGGCTGAACGG
GGGGTTCGTGCACACAGCCCAGCTTGGAGCGAACGACCTACACCGAACTGAGATACCTACAGCGTGAGCT
ATGAGAAAGCGCCACGCTTCCCGAAGGGAGAAAGGCGGACAGGTATCCGGTAAGCGGCAGGGTCGGAACA
GGAGAGCGCACGAGGGAGCTTCCAGGGGGAAACGCCTGGTATCTTTATAGTCCTGTCGGGTTTCGCCACC
TCTGACTTGAGCGTCGATTTTTGTGATGCTCGTCAGGGGGGCGGAGCCTATGGAAAAACGCCAGCAACGC
GGCCTTTTTACGGTTCCTGGCCTTTTGCTGGCCTTTTGCTCACATGTTCTTTCCTGCGTTATCCCCTGAT
TCTGTGGATAACCGTATTACCGCCTTTGAGTGAGCTGATACCGCTCGCCGCAGCCGAACGACCGAGCGCA
GCGAGTCAGTGAGCGAGGAAGCGGAAGAGCGCCCAATACGCAAACCGCCTCTCCCCGCGCGTTGGCCGAT
TCATTAATGCAGCTGGCACGACAGGTTTCCCGACTGGAAAGCGGGCAGTGAGCGCAACGCAATTAATGTG
AGTTAGCTCACTCATTAGGCACCCCAGGCTTTACACTTTATGCTTCCGGCTCGTATGTTGTGTGGAATTG
TGAGCGGATAACAATTTCACACAGGAAACAGCTATGACCATGATTACGCCAAGCGCGCAATTAACCCTCA
CTAAAGGGAACAAAAGCTGGAGCTGCAAGCTTAATGTAGTCTTATGCAATACTCTTGTAGTCTTGCAACA
TGGTAACGATGAGTTAGCAACATGCCTTACAAGGAGAGAAAAAGCACCGTGCATGCCGATTGGTGGAAGT
AAGGTGGTACGATCGTGCCTTATTAGGAAGGCAACAGACGGGTCTGACATGGATTGGACGAACCACTGAA
TTGCCGCATTGCAGAGATATTGTATTTAAGTGCCTAGCTCGATACATAAACGGGTCTCTCTGGTTAGACC
AGATCTGAGCCTGGGAGCTCTCTGGCTAACTAGGGAACCCACTGCTTAAGCCTCAATAAAGCTTGCCTTG
AGTGCTTCAAGTAGTGTGTGCCCGTCTGTTGTGTGACTCTGGTAACTAGAGATCCCTCAGACCCTTTTAG
TCAGTGTGGAAAATCTCTAGCAGTGGCGCCCGAACAGGGACTTGAAAGCGAAAGGGAAACCAGAGGAGCT
CTCTCGACGCAGGACTCGGCTTGCTGAAGCGCGCACGGCAAGAGGCGAGGGGCGGCGACTGGTGAGTACG
CCAAAAATTTTGACTAGCGGAGGCTAGAAGGAGAGAGATGGGTGCGAGAGCGTCAGTATTAAGCGGGGGA
GAATTAGATCGCGATGGGAAAAAATTCGGTTAAGGCCAGGGGGAAAGAAAAAATATAAATTAAAACATAT
AGTATGGGCAAGCAGGGAGCTAGAACGATTCGCAGTTAATCCTGGCCTGTTAGAAACATCAGAAGGCTGT
AGACAAATACTGGGACAGCTACAACCATCCCTTCAGACAGGATCAGAAGAACTTAGATCATTATATAATA
CAGTAGCAACCCTCTATTGTGTGCATCAAAGGATAGAGATAAAAGACACCAAGGAAGCTTTAGACAAGAT
AGAGGAAGAGCAAAACAAAAGTAAGACCACCGCACAGCAAGCGGCCGCTGATCTTCAGACCTGGAGGAGG
AGATATGAGGGACAATTGGAGAAGTGAATTATATAAATATAAAGTAGTAAAAATTGAACCATTAGGAGTA
GCACCCACCAAGGCAAAGAGAAGAGTGGTGCAGAGAGAAAAAAGAGCAGTGGGAATAGGAGCTTTGTTCC
TTGGGTTCTTGGGAGCAGCAGGAAGCACTATGGGCGCAGCGTCAATGACGCTGACGGTACAGGCCAGACA
ATTATTGTCTGGTATAGTGCAGCAGCAGAACAATTTGCTGAGGGCTATTGAGGCGCAACAGCATCTGTTG
CAACTCACAGTCTGGGGCATCAAGCAGCTCCAGGCAAGAATCCTGGCTGTGGAAAGATACCTAAAGGATC
AACAGCTCCTGGGGATTTGGGGTTGCTCTGGAAAACTCATTTGCACCACTGCTGTGCCTTGGAATGCTAG
TTGGAGTAATAAATCTCTGGAACAGATTTGGAATCACACGACCTGGATGGAGTGGGACAGAGAAATTAAC
AATTACACAAGCTTAATACACTCCTTAATTGAAGAATCGCAAAACCAGCAAGAAAAGAATGAACAAGAAT
TATTGGAATTAGATAAATGGGCAAGTTTGTGGAATTGGTTTAACATAACAAATTGGCTGTGGTATATAAA
ATTATTCATAATGATAGTAGGAGGCTTGGTAGGTTTAAGAATAGTTTTTGCTGTACTTTCTATAGTGAAT
AGAGTTAGGCAGGGATATTCACCATTATCGTTTCAGACCCACCTCCCAACCCCGAGGGGACCCTTGCGCC
TTTTCCAAGGCAGCCCTGGGTTTGCGCAGGGACGCGGCTGCTCTGGGCGTGGTTCCGGGAAACGCAGCGG
CGCCGACCCTGGGTCTCGCACATTCTTCACGTCCGTTCGCAGCGTCACCCGGATCTTCGCCGCTACCCTT
GTGGGCCCCCCGGCGACGCTTCCTGCTCCGCCCCTAAGTCGGGAAGGTTCCTTGCGGTTCGCGGCGTGCC
GGACGTGACAAACGGAAGCCGCACGTCTCACTAGTACCCTCGCAGACGGACAGCGCCAGGGAGCAATGGC
AGCGCGCCGACCGCGATGGGCTGTGGCCAATAGCGGCTGCTCAGCAGGGCGCGCCGAGAGCAGCGGCCGG
GAAGGGGCGGTGCGGGAGGCGGGGTGTGGGGCGGTAGTGTGGGCCCTGTTCCTGCCCGCGCGGTGTTCCG
CATTCTGCAAGCCTCCGGAGCGCACGTCGGCAGTCGGCTCCCTCGTTGACCGAATCACCGACCTCTCTCC
CCAGGGGGTACCCAGCTGTCTAGAGAATTCTAGATCTTGAGACAAATGGCAGTATTCATCCACAATTTTA
AAAGAAAAGGGGGGATTGGGGGGTACAGTGCAGGGGAAAGAATAGTAGACATAATAGCAACAGACATACA
AACTAAAGAATTACAAAAACAAATTACAAAAATTCAAAATTTTCGGGTTTATTACAGGGACAGCAGAGAT
CCACTTTGGCGCCGGCTCGAGGGGG
Features (pLannotate 1.2.2; 36 found; start..end, strand, type, name):
     65..368     +  enhancer       CMV enhancer: human cytomegalovirus immediate early enhancer
    369..572     +  promoter       CMV promoter: human cytomegalovirus (CMV) immediate early promoter
    595..719     +  protein_bind   attR1: mutant version of attR; recombination site for the Gateway® LR reaction LR Clonase™
    744..774     +  promoter       lac UV5 promoter: E. coli lac promoter with an "up" mutation
    798..827     +  promoter       cat promoter (fragment): promoter of the E. coli cat gene encoding chloramphenicol acetyltransferase
    828..1487    +  CDS            CmR: chloramphenicol acetyltransferase; cat; confers resistance to chloramphenicol
   1666..1824    +  CDS            ccdA (fragment): CCDA_ECO57 - Also known as H, letA. Experimental evidence at protein level: Swiss-Prot protein existence level 1. Antitoxin component of a type II toxin-antitoxin (TA) system which inhibits the post-segregational killing (PSK) of plasmid-free cells, also referred to as a plasmid addiction system. Binds to and blocks the activity of CcdB; will also remove bound CcdB protein from the CcdB-GyrA complex by forming a CcdA-CcdB complex, a process termed rejuvenation. Functions as a transcriptional corepressor for the ccdAB operon, repression also requires CcdB (By similarity). From Escherichia coli
   1829..2131    +  CDS            ccdB: CCDB_ECOLI - Also known as G, letB, letD. Experimental evidence at protein level: Swiss-Prot protein existence level 1. Toxic component of a type II toxin-antitoxin (TA) system, functioning in plasmid maintainence. Responsible for the post- segregational killing (PSK) of plasmid-free cells, also referred to as a plasmid addiction system. Half-life of over 2 hours. Cell killing by CcdB is accompanied by filamentation, defects in chromosome and plasmid segregation, defects in cell division, formation of anucleate cells, decreased DNA synthesis and plasmid loss. Interferes with the activity of DN
   2175..2299    -  protein_bind   attR2: mutant version of attR; recombination site for the Gateway® LR reaction LR Clonase™
   2301..2342    +  CDS            V5 tag: epitope tag from simian virus 5
   2381..2950    +  misc_feature   IRES2: internal ribosome entry site (IRES) of the encephalomyocarditis virus (EMCV)
   3057..3279    +  CDS            NeoR/KanR (fragment): aminoglycoside phosphotransferase confers resistance to neomycin, kanamycin, and G418 (Geneticin®)
   3308..3896    +  misc_feature   WPRE: woodchuck hepatitis virus posttranscriptional regulatory element
   3947..3966    +  misc_feature   cPPT/CTS (fragment): central polypurine tract and central termination sequence of HIV-1
   3968..4201    +  LTR            3' LTR (ΔU3): self-inactivating 3' long terminal repeat (LTR) from HIV-1
   4279..4400    +  polyA_signal   SV40 poly(A) signal: SV40 polyadenylation signal
   4440..4575    +  rep_origin     SV40 ori: SV40 origin of replication
   4596..4614    -  promoter       T7 promoter: promoter for bacteriophage T7 RNA polymerase
   4622..4777    +  CDS            lacZα (fragment): LacZα fragment of β-galactosidase; lacZ fragment
   4782..5210    +  rep_origin     f1 ori (sequence partly withheld): f1 bacteriophage origin of replication; arrow indicates direction of (+) strand synthesis
   5263..5367    +  promoter       AmpR promoter: bla
   5368..6228    +  CDS            AmpR: β-lactamase; bla; confers resistance to ampicillin, carbenicillin, and related antibiotics
   6399..6987    +  rep_origin     ori: high-copy-number ColE1/pMB1/pBR322/pUC origin of replication
   7170..7262    +  CDS            lacI (fragment): lac repressor; lacI; The lac repressor binds to the lac operator to inhibit transcription in E. coli. This inhibition can be relieved by adding lactose or isopropyl-β-D-thiogalactopyranoside (IPTG).
   7275..7296    +  protein_bind   CAP binding site: CAP binding activates transcription in the presence of cAMP. E. coli catabolite activator protein
   7311..7341    +  promoter       lac promoter: promoter for the E. coli lac operon
   7349..7365    +  protein_bind   lac operator: The lac repressor binds to the lac operator to inhibit transcription in E. coli. This inhibition can be relieved by adding lactose or isopropyl-β-D-thiogalactopyranoside (IPTG). lac repressor encoded by lacI
   7410..7428    +  promoter       T3 promoter: promoter for bacteriophage T3 RNA polymerase
   7456..7682    +  promoter       RSV promoter: Rous sarcoma virus enhancer/promoter
   7683..7863    +  LTR            5' LTR (truncated): truncated 5' long terminal repeat (LTR) from HIV-1
   7910..8035    +  misc_feature   HIV-1 Ψ: packaging signal of human immunodeficiency virus type 1
   8019..8382    +  CDS            HIV-1 gag (fragment): gag protein from human immunodeficiency virus 1; gag
   8528..8761    +  misc_feature   RRE: The Rev response element (RRE) of HIV-1 allows for Rev-dependent mRNA export from the nucleus to the cytoplasm.
   9138..9164    +  CDS            Rev (fragment): human immunodeficiency virus 1 (HIV-1) Rev protein; rev; enhances nuclear export of unspliced and incompletely spliced viral mRNAs
   9165..9665    +  promoter       hPGK promoter: human phosphoglycerate kinase 1 promoter
   9727..9844    +  misc_feature   cPPT/CTS: central polypurine tract and central termination sequence of HIV-1
