[The description below was written by a language model from this plasmid's Addgene catalogue record and pLannotate feature annotations shown in this document.]
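Description:
pAC10058_pLX-DEST-IRES-NpuDnaE(C)-Neo(195-267) is a lentiviral Gateway destination vector for mammalian expression, built on pLX302 with the original puromycin marker removed. In bacteria it replicates from a high-copy ColE1/pUC-type origin and carries AmpR on the backbone, along with an f1 ori. The Gateway cassette contributes chloramphenicol resistance and the ccdB toxin, which is why the empty vector is maintained under dual ampicillin/chloramphenicol selection in a ccdB-tolerant strain. The lentiviral framework is a self-inactivating, third-generation-style design. An RSV promoter drives a truncated HIV-1 5' LTR, followed by the Ψ packaging signal, a gag fragment, RRE and cPPT/CTS. WPRE and a ΔU3 3' LTR lie downstream of the payload, followed by an SV40 poly(A) signal and SV40 ori.

The expression unit begins with the CMV enhancer/promoter, followed by the attR1–CmR–ccdB–attR2 cassette. An LR reaction replaces this cassette with a gene of interest from an entry clone, positioned so that it can be fused to the V5 epitope tag just after attR2. An EMCV IRES then allows translation from the same transcript of the synthetic insert, the C-terminal half of the Npu DnaE split intein fused to residues 195–267 of neomycin phosphotransferase. The annotation detects only the Neo fragment, not the intein portion. This fragment is presumably non-functional on its own; G418 resistance would require protein trans-splicing with a complementary N-terminal Neo–intein(N) fragment from a partner vector. This fits the split selectable marker strategy, in which one antibiotic selects for cells co-transduced with two transgene vectors. An hPGK promoter is also annotated between the Rev fragment and the cPPT, but the record does not state what it drives, if anything.
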