Addgene plasmid #122781: pAC10058_pLX-DEST-IRES-NpuDnaE(C)-Neo(195-267)
Purpose: Plasmid 58:Lentiviral Gateway desination vector encoding NpuDnaE(C)-Neo(195-267)
Depositing lab: Albert Cheng. Publication: Split Selectable Markers. Jillette N, Du M, Cheng AW. bioRxiv 452979 10.1101/452979.
Backbone
  Vector backbone: pLX302 (Addgene #25896)
  Modifications to backbone: Puromycin removed
  Vector type: Mammalian Expression, Lentiviral ; Gateway Destination
  Selectable markers: NpuDnaE(C)-Neo(195-267)
Growth in bacteria
  Bacterial resistance: Chloramphenicol and Ampicillin, 25 & 100 μg/mL
  Growth temperature: 30°C
  Growth strain: ccdB Survival
  Copy number: Unknown
Gene/Insert
  Gene/Insert name: NpuDnaE(C)-Neo(195-267)
  Species: Synthetic
  Cloning method: Ligation Independent Cloning
  Sequencing primers: 5′ TCCTCGGTCTCGATTCTACG; 3′ agcagcgtatccacatagcg
Terms and licenses: Academic/Nonprofit Terms; Industry Terms: Not Available to Industry
Depositor comments: Please visit https://www.biorxiv.org/content/10.1101/452979v2 for BioRxiv preprint.
How to cite: pAC10058_pLX-DEST-IRES-NpuDnaE(C)-Neo(195-267) was a gift from Albert Cheng (Addgene plasmid # 122781)
